>Addgene plasmid #131712 | p3xFLAG CMV14 / BRAF-G596C | addgene full sequence | sequence record 257749 | Addgene NGS Result
GACATTGATTATTGACTAGTTATTAATAGTAATCAATTACGGGGTCATTAGTTCATAGCCCATATATGGA
GTTCCGCGTTACATAACTTACGGTAAATGGCCCGCCTGGCTGACCGCCCAACGACCCCCGCCCATTGACG
TCAATAATGACGTATGTTCCCATAGTAACGCCAATAGGGACTTTCCATTGACGTCAATGGGTGGAGTATT
TACGGTAAACTGCCCACTTGGCAGTACATCAAGTGTATCATATGCCAAGTCCGCCCCCTATTGACGTCAA
TGACGGTAAATGGCCCGCCTGGCATTATGCCCAGTACATGACCTTACGGGACTTTCCTACTTGGCAGTAC
ATCTACGTATTAGTCATCGCTATTACCATGGTGATGCGGTTTTGGCAGTACACCAATGGGCGTGGATAGC
GGTTTGACTCACGGGGATTTCCAAGTCTCCACCCCATTGACGTCAATGGGAGTTTGTTTTGGCACCAAAA
TCAACGGGACTTTCCAAAATGTCGTAATAACCCCGCCCCGTTGACGCAAATGGGCGGTAGGCGTGTACGG
TGGGAGGTCTATATAAGCAGAGCTCGTTTAGTGAACCGTCAGAATTAAGCTTGCGGCCGCATGGCGGCGC
TGAGCGGTGGCGGTGGTGGCGGCGCGGAGCCGGGCCAGGCTCTGTTCAACGGGGACATGGAGCCCGAGGC
CGGCGCCGGCGCCGGCGCCGCGGCCTCTTCGGCTGCGGACCCTGCCATTCCGGAGGAGGTGTGGAATATC
AAACAAATGATTAAGTTGACACAGGAACATATAGAGGCCCTATTGGACAAATTTGGTGGGGAGCATAATC
CACCATCAATATATCTGGAGGCCTATGAAGAATACACCAGCAAGCTAGATGCACTCCAACAAAGAGAACA
ACAGTTATTGGAATCTCTGGGGAACGGAACTGATTTTTCTGTTTCTAGCTCTGCATCAATGGATACCGTT
ACATCTTCTTCCTCTTCTAGCCTTTCAGTGCTACCTTCATCTCTTTCAGTTTTTCAAAATCCCACAGATG
TGGCACGGAGCAACCCCAAGTCACCACAAAAACCTATCGTTAGAGTCTTCCTGCCCAACAAACAGAGGAC
AGTGGTACCTGCAAGGTGTGGAGTTACAGTCCGAGACAGTCTAAAGAAAGCACTGATGATGAGAGGTCTA
ATCCCAGAGTGCTGTGCTGTTTACAGAATTCAGGATGGAGAGAAGAAACCAATTGGTTGGGACACTGATA
TTTCCTGGCTTACTGGAGAAGAATTGCATGTGGAAGTGTTGGAGAATGTTCCACTTACAACACACAACTT
TGTACGAAAAACGTTTTTCACCTTAGCATTTTGTGACTTTTGTCGAAAGCTGCTTTTCCAGGGTTTCCGC
TGTCAAACATGTGGTTATAAATTTCACCAGCGTTGTAGTACAGAAGTTCCACTGATGTGTGTTAATTATG
ACCAACTTGATTTGCTGTTTGTCTCCAAGTTCTTTGAACACCACCCAATACCACAGGAAGAGGCGTCCTT
AGCAGAGACTGCCCTAACATCTGGATCATCCCCTTCCGCACCCGCCTCGGACTCTATTGGGCCCCAAATT
CTCACCAGTCCGTCTCCTTCAAAATCCATTCCAATTCCACAGCCCTTCCGACCAGCAGATGAAGATCATC
GAAATCAATTTGGGCAACGAGACCGATCCTCATCAGCTCCCAATGTGCATATAAACACAATAGAACCTGT
CAATATTGATGACTTGATTAGAGACCAAGGATTTCGTGGTGATGGAGGATCAACCACAGGTTTGTCTGCT
ACCCCCCCTGCCTCATTACCTGGCTCACTAACTAACGTGAAAGCCTTACAGAAATCTCCAGGACCTCAGC
GAGAAAGGAAGTCATCTTCATCCTCAGAAGACAGGAATCGAATGAAAACACTTGGTAGACGGGACTCGAG
TGATGATTGGGAGATTCCTGATGGGCAGATTACAGTGGGACAAAGAATTGGATCTGGATCATTTGGAACA
GTCTACAAGGGAAAGTGGCATGGTGATGTGGCAGTGAAAATGTTGAATGTGACAGCACCTACACCTCAGC
AGTTACAAGCCTTCAAAAATGAAGTAGGAGTACTCAGGAAAACACGACATGTGAATATCCTACTCTTCAT
GGGCTATTCCACAAAGCCACAACTGGCTATTGTTACCCAGTGGTGTGAGGGCTCCAGCTTGTATCACCAT
CTCCATATCATTGAGACCAAATTTGAGATGATCAAACTTATAGATATTGCACGACAGACTGCACAGGGCA
TGGATTACTTACACGCCAAGTCAATCATCCACAGAGACCTCAAGAGTAATAATATATTTCTTCATGAAGA
CCTCACAGTAAAAATAGGTGATTTTTGTCTAGCTACAGTGAAATCTCGATGGAGTGGGTCCCATCAGTTT
GAACAGTTGTCTGGATCCATTTTGTGGATGGCACCAGAAGTCATCAGAATGCAAGATAAAAATCCATACA
GCTTTCAGTCAGATGTATATGCATTTGGAATTGTTCTGTATGAATTGATGACTGGACAGTTACCTTATTC
AAACATCAACAACAGGGACCAGATAATTTTTATGGTGGGACGAGGATACCTGTCTCCAGATCTCAGTAAG
GTACGGAGTAACTGTCCAAAAGCCATGAAGAGATTAATGGCAGAGTGCCTCAAAAAGAAAAGAGATGAGA
GACCACTCTTTCCCCAAATTCTCGCCTCTATTGAGCTGCTGGCCCGCTCATTGCCAAAAATTCACCGCAG
TGCATCAGAACCCTCCTTGAATCGGGCTGGTTTCCAAACAGAGGATTTTAGTCTATATGCTTGTGCTTCT
CCAAAAACACCCATCCAGGCAGGGGGATATGGTGCGTTTCCTGTCCACTCTAGAGGATCCCGGGCTGACT
ACAAAGACCATGACGGTGATTATAAAGATCATGACATCGACTACAAGGATGACGATGACAAGTAGTGATC
CCGGGTGGCATCCCTGTGACCCCTCCCCAGTGCCTCTCCTGGCCCTGGAAGTTGCCACTCCAGTGCCCAC
CAGCCTTGTCCTAATAAAATTAAGTTGCATCATTTTGTCTGACTAGGTGTCCTTCTATAATATTATGGGG
TGGAGGGGGGTGGTATGGAGCAAGGGGCAAGTTGGGAAGACAACCTGTAGGGCCTGCGGGGTCTATTGGG
AACCAAGCTGGAGTGCAGTGGCACAATCTTGGCTCACTGCAATCTCCGCCTCCTGGGTTCAAGCGATTCT
CCTGCCTCAGCCTCCCGAGTTGTTGGGATTCCAGGCATGCATGACCAGGCTCAGCTAATTTTTGTTTTTT
TGGTAGAGACGGGGTTTCACCATATTGGCCAGGCTGGTCTCCAACTCCTAATCTCAGGTGATCTACCCAC
CTTGGCCTCCCAAATTGCTGGGATTACAGGCGTGAACCACTGCTCCCTTCCCTGTCCTTCTGATTTTAAA
ATAACTATACCAGCAGGAGGACGTCCAGACACAGCATAGGCTACCTGGCCATGCCCAACCGGTGGGACAT
TTGAGTTGCTTGCTTGGCACTGTCCTCTCATGCGTTGGGTCCACTCAGTAGATGCCTGTTGAATTGGGTA
CGCGGCCAGCTTGGCTGTGGAATGTGTGTCAGTTAGGGTGTGGAAAGTCCCCAGGCTCCCCAGCAGGCAG
AAGTATGCAAAGCATGCATCTCAATTAGTCAGCAACCAGGTGTGGAAAGTCCCCAGGCTCCCCAGCAGGC
AGAAGTATGCAAAGCATGCATCTCAATTAGTCAGCAACCATAGTCCCGCCCCTAACTCCGCCCATCCCGC
CCCTAACTCCGCCCAGTTCCGCCCATTCTCCGCCCCATGGCTGACTAATTTTTTTTATTTATGCAGAGGC
CGAGGCCGCCTCGGCCTCTGAGCTATTCCAGAAGTAGTGAGGAGGCTTTTTTGGAGGAATTGATCAGCTT
GGGATCTGATCAAGAGACAGGATGAGGATCGTTTCGCATGATTGAACAAGATGGATTGCACGCAGGTTCT
CCGGCCGCTTGGGTGGAGAGGCTATTCGGCTATGACTGGGCACAACAGACAATCGGCTGCTCTGATGCCG
CCGTGTTCCGGCTGTCAGCGCAGGGGCGCCCGGTTCTTTTTGTCAAGACCGACCTGTCCGGTGCCCTGAA
TGAACTGCAGGACGAGGCAGCGCGGCTATCGTGGCTGGCCACGACGGGCGTTCCTTGCGCAGCTGTGCTC
GACGTTGTCACTGAAGCGGGAAGGGACTGGCTGCTATTGGGCGAAGTGCCGGGGCAGGATCTCCTGTCAT
CTCACCTTGCTCCTGCCGAGAAAGTATCCATCATGGCTGATGCAATGCGGCGGCTGCATACGCTTGATCC
GGCTACCTGCCCATTCGACCACCAAGCGAAACATCGCATCGAGCGAGCACGTACTCGGATGGAAGCCGGT
CTTGTCGATCAGGATGATCTGGACGAAGAGCATCAGGGGCTCGCGCCAGCCGAACTGTTCGCCAGGCTCA
AGGCGCGCATGCCCGACGGCGAGGATCTCGTCGTGACCCATGGCGATGCCTGCTTGCCGAATATCATGGT
GGAAAATGGCCGCTTTTCTGGATTCATCGACTGTGGCCGGCTGGGTGTGGCGGACCGCTATCAGGACATA
GCGTTGGCTACCCGTGATATTGCTGAAGAGCTTGGCGGCGAATGGGCTGACCGCTTCCTCGTGCTTTACG
GTATCGCCGCTCCCGATTCGCAGCGCATCGCCTTCTATCGCCTTCTTGACGAGTTCTTCTGAGCGGGACT
CTGGGGTTCGAAATGACCGACCAAGCGACGCCCAACCTGCCATCACGAGATTTCGATTCCACCGCCGCCT
TCTATGAAAGGTTGGGCTTCGGAATCGTTTTCCGGGACGCCGGCTGGATGATCCTCCAGCGCGGGGATCT
CATGCTGGAGTTCTTCGCCCACCCCGGGCTCGATCCCCTCGCGAGTTGGTTCAGCTGCTGCCTGAGGCTG
GACGACCTCGCGGAGTTCTACCGGCAGTGCAAATCCGTCGGCATCCAGGAAACCAGCAGCGGCTATCCGC
GCATCCATGCCCCCGAACTGCAGGAGTGGGGAGGCACGATGGCCGCTTTGGTCGACCCGGACGGGACGCT
CCTGCGCCTGATACAGAACGAATTGCTTGCAGGCATCTCATGAGTGTGTCTTCCCGTTTTCCGCCTGAGG
TCACTGCGTGGATGGAGCGCTGGCGCCTGCTGCGCGACGGCGAGCTGCTCACCACCCACTCGCCAAGCTG
GAACCGTAAAAAGGCCGCGTTGCTGGCGTTTTTCCATAGGCTCCGCCGATCATAATCAGCCATACCACAT
TTGTAGAGGTTTTACTTGCTTTAAAAAACCTCCCACACCTCCCCCTGAACCTGAAACATAAAATGAATGC
AATTGTTGTTGTTAACTTGTTTATTGCAGCTTATAATGGTTACAAATAAAGCAATAGCATCACAAATTTC
ACAAATAAAGCATTTTTTTCACTGCATTCTAGTTGTGGTTTGTCCAAACTCATCAATGTATCTTATCATG
TCTGGATCAATTCCCTATAGTGAGTCGTATTAAATTCGTAATCATGTCATAGCTGTTTCCTGTGTGAAAT
TGTTATCCGCTCACAATTCCACACAACATACGAGCCGGAAGCATAAAGTGTAAAGCCTGGGGTGCCTAAT
GAGTGAGCTAACTCACATTAATTGCGTTGCGCTCACTGCCCGCTTTCCAGTCGGGAAACCTGTCGTGCCA
GCTGCATTAATGAATCGGCCAACGCGCGGGGAGAGGCGGTTTGCGTATTGGGCGCTCTTCCGCTTCCTCG
CTCACTGACTCGCTGCGCTCGGTCGTTCGGCTGCGGCGAGCGGTATCAGCTCACTCAAAGGCGGTAATAC
GGTTATCCACAGAATCAGGGGATAACGCAGGAAAGAACATGTGAGCAAAAGGCCAGCAAAAGGCCAGGAA
CCGTAAAAAGGCCGCGTTGCTGGCGTTTTTCCATAGGCTCCGCCCCCCTGACGAGCATCACAAAAATCGA
CGCTCAAGTCAGAGGTGGCGAAACCCGACAGGACTATAAAGATACCAGGCGTTTCCCCCTGGAAGCTCCC
TCGTGCGCTCTCCTGTTCCGACCCTGCCGCTTACCGGATACCTGTCCGCCTTTCTCCCTTCGGGAAGCGT
GGCGCTTTCTCATAGCTCACGCTGTAGGTATCTCAGTTCGGTGTAGGTCGTTCGCTCCAAGCTGGGCTGT
GTGCACGAACCCCCCGTTCAGCCCGACCGCTGCGCCTTATCCGGTAACTATCGTCTTGAGTCCAACCCGG
TAAGACACGACTTATCGCCACTGGCAGCAGCCACTGGTAACAGGATTAGCAGAGCGAGGTATGTAGGCGG
TGCTACAGAGTTCTTGAAGTGGTGGCCTAACTACGGCTACACTAGAAGAACAGTATTTGGTATCTGCGCT
CTGCTGAAGCCAGTTACCTTCGGAAAAAGAGTTGGTAGCTCTTGATCCGGCAAACAAACCACCGCTGGTA
GCGGTGGTTTTTTTGTTTGCAAGCAGCAGATTACGCGCAGAAAAAAAGGATCTCAAGAAGATCCTTTGAT
CTTTTCTACGGGGTCTGACGCTCAGTGGAACGAAAACTCACGTTAAGGGATTTTGGTCATGAGATTATCA
AAAAGGATCTTCACCTAGATCCTTTTAAATTAAAAATGAAGTTTTAAATCAATCTAAAGTATATATGAGT
AAACTTGGTCTGACAGTTACCAATGCTTAATCAGTGAGGCACCTATCTCAGCGATCTGTCTATTTCGTTC
ATCCATAGTTGCCTGACTCCCCGTCGTGTAGATAACTACGATACGGGAGGGCTTACCATCTGGCCCCAGT
GCTGCAATGATACCGCGAGACCCACGCTCACCGGCTCCAGATTTATCAGCAATAAACCAGCCAGCCGGAA
GGGCCGAGCGCAGAAGTGGTCCTGCAACTTTATCCGCCTCCATCCAGTCTATTAATTGTTGCCGGGAAGC
TAGAGTAAGTAGTTCGCCAGTTAATAGTTTGCGCAACGTTGTTGCCATTGCTACAGGCATCGTGGTGTCA
CGCTCGTCGTTTGGTATGGCTTCATTCAGCTCCGGTTCCCAACGATCAAGGCGAGTTACATGATCCCCCA
TGTTGTGCAAAAAAGCGGTTAGCTCCTTCGGTCCTCCGATCGTTGTCAGAAGTAAGTTGGCCGCAGTGTT
ATCACTCATGGTTATGGCAGCACTGCATAATTCTCTTACTGTCATGCCATCCGTAAGATGCTTTTCTGTG
ACTGGTGAGTACTCAACCAAGTCATTCTGAGAATAGTGTATGCGGCGACCGAGTTGCTCTTGCCCGGCGT
CAATACGGGATAATACCGCGCCACATAGCAGAACTTTAAAAGTGCTCATCATTGGAAAACGTTCTTCGGG
GCGAAAACTCTCAAGGATCTTACCGCTGTTGAGATCCAGTTCGATGTAACCCACTCGTGCACCCAACTGA
TCTTCAGCATCTTTTACTTTCACCAGCGTTTCTGGGTGAGCAAAAACAGGAAGGCAAAATGCCGCAAAAA
AGGGAATAAGGGCGACACGGAAATGTTGAATACTCATACTCTTCCTTTTTCAATATTATTGAAGCATTTA
TCAGGGTTATTGTCTCATGAGCGGATACATATTTGAATGTATTTAGAAAAATAAACAAATAGGGGTTCCG
CGCACATTTCCCCGAAAAGTGCCACCTG
[124 nt withheld, positions 7799-7922]
C
[91 nt withheld, positions 7924-8014]
A
[49 nt withheld, positions 8016-8064]
CCTTTGACGTTGGAGTCCACGTTCTTT
[37 nt withheld, positions 8092-8128]
ACCCTATCTCGGTCTATTCTTTTGATTTATAAGGGATTTTGCCGATTTCGGCCTATTGGTTAAAAAATGA
GCTGATTTAACAAAAATTTAACGCGAATTTTAACAAAATATTAACGCTTACAATTTCCATTCGCCATTCA
GGCTGCGCAACTGTTGGGAAGGGCGATCGGTGCGGGCCTCTTCGCTATTACGCCAGCTGGCGAAAGGGGG
ATGTGCTGCAAGGCGATTAAGTTGGGTAACGCCAGGGTTTTCCCAGTCACGACGTTGTAAAACGACGGCC
AGTGCCAAGCTGATCTATACATTGAATCAATATTGGCAATTAGCCATATTAGTCATTGGTTATATAGCAT
AAATCAATATTGGCTATTGGCCATTGCATACGTTGTATCTATATCATAATATGTACATTTATATTGGCTC
ATGTCCAATATGACCGCCATGTT
Features (pLannotate 1.2.2; 22 found; start..end, strand, type, name):
      1..380     +  enhancer       CMV enhancer: human cytomegalovirus immediate early enhancer
    382..581     +  promoter       CMV promoter: human cytomegalovirus (CMV) immediate early promoter
    621..2918    +  CDS            BRAF: BRAF_HUMAN - Also known as BRAF1, RAFB1. Experimental evidence at protein level: Swiss-Prot protein existence level 1. Protein kinase involved in the transduction of mitogenic signals from the cell membrane to the nucleus (Probable). Phosphorylates MAP2K1, and thereby activates the MAP kinase signal transduction pathway (PubMed:21441910, PubMed:29433126). May play a role in the postsynaptic responses of hippocampal neurons (PubMed:1508179). From Homo sapiens (Human).
   2937..3002    +  CDS            3xFLAG: three tandem FLAG® epitope tags, followed by an enterokinase cleavage site
   3013..3635    +  polyA_signal   hGH poly(A) signal: human growth hormone polyadenylation signal
   3677..3974    +  promoter       SV40 promoter: SV40 enhancer and early promoter
   4028..4819    +  CDS            neo: KKA2_KLEPN - Also known as kan, nptII. Experimental evidence at protein level: Swiss-Prot protein existence level 1. Resistance to kanamycin, neomycin, paromomycin, ribostamycin, butirosin and gentamicin B. From Klebsiella pneumoniae.
   4843..5220    +  CDS            ble: BLE_KLEPN - Experimental evidence at protein level: Swiss-Prot protein existence level 1. Binding protein with a strong affinity to the bleomycin family of antibiotics. Binds to CL990; an antimitotic-antibiotic compound. From Klebsiella pneumoniae.
   5262..5321    +  CDS            str (fragment): STR_KLEPN - Protein inferred from homology: Swiss-Prot protein existence level 3. The aminoglycoside phosphotransferases achieve inactivation of their antibiotic substrates by phosphorylation. From Klebsiella pneumoniae.
   5344..5367    -  rep_origin     CloDF13 ori (fragment): Plasmids containing the CloDF13 (CDF) origin of replication can be propagated in E. coli cells that contain additional plasmids with compatible origins.
   5368..5451    +  CDS            large T antigen (fragment): large T antigen from SV40 (simian virus 40)
   5474..5608    +  polyA_signal   SV40 poly(A) signal: SV40 polyadenylation signal
   5614..5632    -  promoter       T7 promoter: promoter for bacteriophage T7 RNA polymerase
   5670..5686    -  protein_bind   lac operator: The lac repressor binds to the lac operator to inhibit transcription in E. coli. This inhibition can be relieved by adding lactose or isopropyl-β-D-thiogalactopyranoside (IPTG). lac repressor encoded by lacI
   5694..5724    -  promoter       lac promoter: promoter for the E. coli lac operon
   5739..5760    -  protein_bind   CAP binding site: CAP binding activates transcription in the presence of cAMP. E. coli catabolite activator protein
   5773..5865    -  CDS            lacI (fragment): lac repressor; lacI; The lac repressor binds to the lac operator to inhibit transcription in E. coli. This inhibition can be relieved by adding lactose or isopropyl-β-D-thiogalactopyranoside (IPTG).
   6048..6636    -  rep_origin     ori: high-copy-number ColE1/pMB1/pBR322/pUC origin of replication
   6807..7667    -  CDS            AmpR: β-lactamase; bla; confers resistance to ampicillin, carbenicillin, and related antibiotics
   7668..7772    -  promoter       AmpR promoter: bla
   7799..8227    +  rep_origin     f1 ori (sequence partly withheld): f1 bacteriophage origin of replication; arrow indicates direction of (+) strand synthesis
   8258..8412    -  CDS            lacZα (fragment): LacZα fragment of β-galactosidase; lacZ fragment
