[The description below was written by a language model from this plasmid's Addgene catalogue record and pLannotate feature annotations shown in this document.]
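Description:
p3xFLAG CMV14 / BRAF-G596C is a mammalian expression plasmid built on the commercial p3xFLAG-CMV-14 backbone, carrying the human BRAF coding sequence with a G596C substitution. The roughly 2.3 kb insert sits immediately downstream of the human cytomegalovirus immediate-early enhancer and promoter, which drive strong constitutive transcription in most mammalian cell lines. The BRAF open reading frame runs into a backbone-encoded 3xFLAG epitope, so the kinase is made with a C-terminal triple FLAG tag suitable for detection or immunoprecipitation with anti-FLAG antibodies. Transcripts are terminated by the human growth hormone polyadenylation signal. The restriction sites used for cloning are not recorded.

A second mammalian cassette places the neomycin phosphotransferase gene under the SV40 enhancer/early promoter with an SV40 poly(A) signal, allowing G418 selection of stable transfectants. The annotation also picks up the adjacent ble sequence and a str fragment, which accompany neo in its Tn5-derived source segment; the record lists only neomycin as the selectable marker. In E. coli the plasmid is maintained through a high-copy ColE1/pUC-type origin and selected with ampicillin via the β-lactamase gene, and an f1 origin is present for single-stranded DNA production. Short lac-region, T7 promoter, lacZα and other fragment annotations are backbone remnants with no stated role. The sequenced record is 8,571 nt, consistent with backbone plus insert.

The associated publication concerns non-V600 BRAF mutations found in lung cancer and their sensitivity to combined trametinib and dabrafenib treatment. The construct therefore serves to express this tagged BRAF variant in cultured cells in order to study its signalling behaviour and drug response.
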