Addgene plasmid #131712: p3xFLAG CMV14 / BRAF-G596C
Purpose: Mammalian Expression of Flag tagged BRAF
Depositing lab: Jacques De Grève. Depositing organization: Vrije Universiteit Brussel. Publication: Non-V600 BRAF mutations recurrently found in lung cancer predict sensitivity to the combination of Trametinib and Dabrafenib. Noeparast A, Teugels E, Giron P, Verschelden G, De Brakeleer S, Decoster L, De Greve J. Oncotarget. 2016 Aug 26;8(36):60094-60108. doi: 10.18632/oncotarget.11635. eCollection 2017 Sep 1. PubMed 28947956.
Backbone
  Vector backbone: p3xFLAG-CMV-14
  Backbone manufacturer: Sigma-Aldrich
  Backbone size w/o insert (bp): 6310
  Vector type: Mammalian Expression
  Selectable markers: Neomycin (select with G418)
Growth in bacteria
  Bacterial resistance: Ampicillin, 100 μg/mL
  Growth temperature: 37°C
  Growth strain: DH5alpha
  Copy number: Unknown
Gene/Insert
  Gene/Insert name: BRAF (alt names: B-RAF; ENSG00000157764)
  Species: H. sapiens (human)
  Insert size (bp): 2301
  Mutation: G596C
  Entrez Gene: BRAF (a.k.a. B-RAF1, B-raf, BRAF-1, BRAF1, NS7, RAFB1)
  Promoter: CMV
  Tag / fusion protein: 3xFLAG (C terminal on backbone)
  Cloning method: Restriction Enzyme; 5′ cloning site Unknown (unknown if destroyed); 3′ cloning site Unknown (unknown if destroyed)
Terms and licenses: Academic/Nonprofit Terms; Industry Terms: Not Available to Industry
Depositor comments: Please also see https://www.ncbi.nlm.nih.gov/pubmed/29662630.
How to cite: p3xFLAG CMV14 / BRAF-G596C was a gift from Jacques De Grève (Addgene plasmid # 131712 ; http://n2t.net/addgene:131712 ; RRID:Addgene_131712)
